Addgene plasmid #27995: TtRMPVIR
Purpose: Retroviral transfer plasmid for Tet-regulated shRNA expression with a TREtight promoter. Contains DsRed2 and Venus fluorescent reporters.
Depositing lab: Scott Lowe. Depositing organization: Cold Spring Harbor Laboratory. Publication: Toolkit for evaluating genes required for proliferation and survival using tetracycline-regulated RNAi. Zuber J, McJunkin K, Fellmann C, Dow LE, Taylor MJ, Hannon GJ, Lowe SW. Nat Biotechnol. 2011 Jan . 29(1):79-83. 10.1038/nbt.1720 PubMed 21131983.
Backbone
  Vector backbone: pQCXIX (modified)
  Backbone manufacturer: Clontech
  Backbone size w/o insert (bp): 8925
  Vector type: Mammalian Expression, Retroviral, RNAi ; Fluorescent reporters
Growth in bacteria
  Bacterial resistance: Ampicillin, 100 μg/mL
  Growth temperature: 37°C
  Growth strain: DH5alpha
  Growth instructions: Plasmid is low conc., low copy. Use Max efficiency DH5alpha for transformations.
  Copy number: Low Copy
Gene/Insert
  Gene/Insert name: TtRMPVIR (shRen) (alt names: PMID: 21131983; HQ456318; miR30 based shRNAs)
  Insert size (bp): 116
  GenBank ID: HQ456318
  Cloning method: Restriction Enzyme; 5′ cloning site XhoI (not destroyed); 3′ cloning site EcoRI (not destroyed)
  Sequencing primers: 5′ miR30seq: 5’-tgtttgaatgaggcttcagtac
Terms and licenses: Academic/Nonprofit Terms; Industry Terms: Not Available to Industry
How to cite: TtRMPVIR was a gift from Scott Lowe (Addgene plasmid # 27995 ; http://n2t.net/addgene:27995 ; RRID:Addgene_27995)
