[The description below was written by a language model from this plasmid's Addgene catalogue record and pLannotate feature annotations shown in this document.]
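Description:
TtRMPVIR is a self-inactivating gammaretroviral transfer plasmid, built on a modified pQCXIX backbone, for tetracycline-regulated expression of miR30-based shRNAs in mammalian cells. It is propagated in E. coli through a ColE1/pMB1-type origin with ampicillin selection (AmpR); although the feature annotation labels the origin as a high-copy type, the catalogue entry records the plasmid as low copy. A CMV enhancer/promoter fused to a truncated 5' LTR drives production of the viral genomic RNA in packaging cells. The packaging signal and a truncated gag segment lacking its start codon allow encapsidation. The ΔU3 3' LTR inactivates LTR promoter activity after integration, so expression in target cells depends on the internal promoters.

The payload is an all-in-one Tet-On system made of two internal cassettes. The TREtight promoter (seven tet operators plus a minimal CMV promoter) drives DsRed2, and the miR-30a 5' and 3' flanking sequences lie downstream in the same transcript. The shRNA stem sits between these flanks as a 116 bp XhoI/EcoRI fragment, here named shRen, which probably denotes a Renilla luciferase-targeting control, though the record does not spell this out. Both sites are preserved, so other shRNAs can be swapped in. Downstream, a constitutive mouse PGK promoter expresses Venus followed by an EMCV IRES and the reverse transactivator rtTA3.

Venus therefore marks transduced cells regardless of induction. Doxycycline lets rtTA3 activate TREtight, so DsRed2 fluorescence reports shRNA expression. According to the associated publication title, the vector belongs to a toolkit for evaluating genes required for proliferation and survival using inducible, reversible RNAi.
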