Features (pLannotate 1.2.2; 25 found; start..end, strand, type, name):
    310..513     +  promoter       CMV promoter: human cytomegalovirus (CMV) immediate early promoter
    514..689     +  LTR            5' LTR (truncated): truncated long terminal repeat from Moloney murine sarcoma virus
    811..1085    +  misc_feature   MESV Ψ (fragment): packaging signal of murine embryonic stem cell virus
   1152..1568    +  CDS            gag (truncated): truncated Moloney murine leukemia virus (MMLV) gag gene lacking the start codon
   1600..1914    +  promoter       tight TRE promoter: Tet-responsive promoter PTight, consisting of seven tet operator sequences followed by the minimal CMV promoter
   1924..1949    +  misc_feature   MCS (fragment): pUC18/19 multiple cloning site
   1953..2630    +  CDS            DsRed2: improved tetrameric variant of DsRed fluorescent protein mammalian codon-optimized
   2671..2764    +  ncRNA          5' miR-30a: sequence upstream of the 71-nt precursor of the human miR-30a microRNA (Zeng et al., 2002) miRNA
   2876..2988    +  ncRNA          3' miR-30a: sequence downstream of the 71-nt precursor of the human miR-30a microRNA (Zeng et al., 2002) miRNA
   3011..3510    +  promoter       PGK promoter: mouse phosphoglycerate kinase 1 promoter
   3533..4252    +  CDS            Venus: yellow fluorescent protein (YFP) with fast and efficient maturation (Nagai et al., 2002) mammalian codon-optimized
   4370..4832    +  misc_feature   IRES: internal ribosome entry site (IRES) of the encephalomyocarditis virus (EMCV)
   4855..5543    +  CDS            rtTA3 (fragment): reverse tetracycline transactivator 3 activates expression from Tet-responsive promoters in the presence of doxycycline
   5473..5583    +  CDS            VP48: 3 tandem repeats of the minimal activation domain of herpes simplex virus VP16 (Cheng et al., 2013)
   5612..5632    +  misc_feature   MCS (fragment): pBluescript multiple cloning site
   5633..5705    +  CDS            env (fragment): murine leukemia virus gPr80 envelope polyprotein precursor; env; proteolytically cleaved into gp70SU and p15TM subunits
   5747..6172    +  LTR            3' LTR (ΔU3): self-inactivating 3' long terminal repeat (LTR) from Moloney murine leukemia virus
   6241..6281    +  CDS            rop (fragment): Rop protein, which maintains plasmids at low copy number; rop
   6383..6421    +  misc_feature   bom (fragment): basis of mobility region from pBR322
   6438..6767    +  promoter       SV40 promoter: SV40 enhancer and early promoter
   6773..6874    +  misc_feature   bom (fragment): basis of mobility region from pBR322
   7060..7648    -  rep_origin     ori: high-copy-number ColE1/pMB1/pBR322/pUC origin of replication
   7819..8679    -  CDS            AmpR: β-lactamase; bla; confers resistance to ampicillin, carbenicillin, and related antibiotics
   8680..8784    -  promoter       AmpR promoter: bla
   8970..309     +  enhancer       CMV enhancer (across the origin): human cytomegalovirus immediate early enhancer
>Addgene plasmid #27995 | TtRMPVIR | depositor full sequence | sequence record 13250 | Author sequence
TCCGCGTTACATAACTTACGGTAAATGGCCCGCCTGGCTGACCGCCCAACGACCCCCGCCCATTGACGTC
AATAATGACGTATGTTCCCATAGTAACGCCAATAGGGACTTTCCATTGACGTCAATGGGTGGAGTATTTA
CGGTAAACTGCCCACTTGGCAGTACATCAAGTGTATCATATGCCAAGTACGCCCCCTATTGACGTCAATG
ACGGTAAATGGCCCGCTCTGGCATTATGCCCAGTACATGACCTTATGGGACTTTCCTACTTGGCAGTACA
TCTACGTATTAGTCATCGCTATTACCATGGTGATGCGGTTTTGGCAGTACATCAATGGGCGTGGATAGCG
GTTTGACTCACGGGGATTTCCAAGTCTCCACCCCATTGACGTCAATGGGAGTTTGTTTTGGCACCAAAAT
CAACGGGACTTTCCAAAATGTCGTAACAACTCCGCCCCATTGACGCAAATGGGCGGTAGGCGTGTACGGT
GGGAGGTCTATATAAGCAGAGCTCAATAAAAGAGCCCACAACCCCTCACTCGGCGCGCCAGTCTTCCGAT
AGACTGCGTCGCCCGGGTACCCGTATTCCCAATAAAGCCTCTTGCTGTTTGCATCCGAATCGTGGTCTCG
CTGTTCCTTGGGAGGGTCTCCTCTGAGTGATTGACTACCCACGACGGGGGTCTTTCATTTGGGGGCTCGT
CCGGGATTTGGAGACCCCTGCCCAGGGACCACCGACCCACCACCGGGAGGTAAGCTGGCCAGCAACTTAT
CTGTGTCTGTCCGATTGTCTAGTGTCTATGTTTGATGTTATGCGCCTGCGTCTGTACTAGTTAGCTAACT
AGCTCTGTATCTGGCGGACCCGTGGTGGAACTGACGAGTTCTGAACACCCGGCCGCAACCCTGGGAGACG
TCCCAGGGACTTTGGGGGCCGTTTTTGTGGCCCGACCTGAGGAAGGGAGTCGATGTGGAATCCGACCCCG
TCAGGATATGTGGTTCTGGTAGGAGACGAGAACCTAAAACAGTTCCCGCCTCCGTCTGAATTTTTGCTTT
CGGTTTGGAACCGAAGCCGCGCGTCTTGTCTGCTGCAGCGCTGCAGCATCGTTCTGTGTTGTCTCTGTCT
GACTGTGTTTCTGTATTTGTCTGAAAATTAGGGCCAGACTGTTACCACTCCCTTAAGTTTGACCTTAGGT
CACTGGAAAGATGTCGAGCGGATCGCTCACAACCAGTCGGTAGATGTCAAGAAGAGACGTTGGGTTACCT
TCTGCTCTGCAGAATGGCCAACCTTTAACGTCGGATGGCCGCGAGACGGCACCTTTAACCGAGACCTCAT
CACCCAGGTTAAGATCAAGGTCTTTTCACCTGGCCCGCATGGACACCCAGACCAGGTCCCCTACATCGTG
ACCTGGGAAGCCTTGGCTTTTGACCCCCCTCCCTGGGTCAAGCCCTTTGTACACCCTAAGCCTCCGCCTC
CTCTTCCTCCATCCGCCCCGTCTCTCCCCCTTGAACCTCCTCGTTCGACCCCGCCTCGATCCTCCCTTTA
TCCAGCCCTCACTCCTTCTCTAGGCGCCGGAATTGAAGATCTGGGGGATCGATACCGTCGAGTTTACTCC
CTATCAGTGATAGAGAACGTATGTCGAGTTTACTCCCTATCAGTGATAGAGAACGATGTCGAGTTTACTC
CCTATCAGTGATAGAGAACGTATGTCGAGTTTACTCCCTATCAGTGATAGAGAACGTATGTCGAGTTTAC
TCCCTATCAGTGATAGAGAACGTATGTCGAGTTTATCCCTATCAGTGATAGAGAACGTATGTCGAGTTTA
CTCCCTATCAGTGATAGAGAACGTATGTCGAGGTAGGCGTGTACGGTGGGAGGCCTATATAAGCAGAGCT
CGTTTAGTGAACCGTCAGATCGCCTGGAGAATTAATTCGAGCTCGGTACCCGGGGATCCACCATGGCCTC
CTCCGAGAACGTCATCACCGAGTTCATGCGCTTCAAGGTGCGCATGGAGGGCACCGTGAACGGCCACGAG
TTCGAGATCGAGGGCGAGGGCGAGGGCCGCCCCTACGAGGGCCACAACACCGTGAAGCTGAAGGTGACCA
AGGGCGGCCCCCTGCCCTTCGCCTGGGACATCCTGTCCCCCCAGTTCCAGTACGGCTCCAAGGTGTACGT
GAAGCACCCCGCCGACATCCCCGACTACAAGAAGCTGTCCTTCCCCGAGGGCTTCAAGTGGGAGCGCGTG
ATGAACTTCGAGGACGGCGGCGTGGCGACCGTGACCCAGGACTCCTCCCTGCAGGACGGCTGCTTCATCT
ACAAGGTGAAGTTCATCGGCGTGAACTTCCCCTCCGACGGCCCCGTGATGCAGAAGAAGACCATGGGCTG
GGAGGCCTCCACCGAGCGCCTGTACCCCCGCGACGGCGTGCTGAAGGGCGAGACCCACAAGGCCCTGAAG
CTGAAGGACGGCGGCCACTACCTGGTGGAGTTCAAGTCCATCTACATGGCCAAGAAGCCCGTGCAGCTGC
CCGGCTACTACTACGTGGACGCCAAGCTGGACATCACCTCCCACAACGAGGACTACACCATCGTGGAGCA
GTACGAGCGCACCGAGGGCCGCCACCACCTGTTCCTGTAGCGGCCAGCTAAGCCTCGACTAGGGATAACA
GGGTAATTGTTTGAATGAGGCTTCAGTACTTTACAGAATCGTTGCCTGCACATCTTGGAAACACTTGCTG
GGATTACTTCTTCAGGTTAACCCAACAGAAGGCTCGAGAAGGTATATTGCTGTTGACAGTGAGCGCAGGA
ATTATAATGCTTATCTATAGTGAAGCCACAGATGTATAGATAAGCATTATAATTCCTATGCCTACTGCCT
CGGAATTCAAGGGGCTACTTTAGGAGCAATTATCTTGTTTACTAAAACTGAATACCTTGCTATCTCTTTG
ATACATTTTTACAAAGCTGAATTAAAATGGTATAAATTAAATCACTTTTTTCAATTCTAGCAATTCTACC
GGGTAGGGGAGGCGCTTTTCCCAAGGCAGTCTGGAGCATGCGCTTTAGCAGCCCCGCTGGGCACTTGGCG
CTACACAAGTGGCCTCTGGCCTCGCACACATTCCACATCCACCGGTAGGCGCCAACCGGCTCCGTTCTTT
GGTGGCCCCTTCGCGCCACCTTCTACTCCTCCCCTAGTCAGGAAGTTCCCCCCCGCCCCGCAGCTCGCGT
CGTGCAGGACGTGACAAATGGAAGTAGCACGTCTCACTAGTCTCGTGCAGATGGACAGCACCGCTGAGCA
ATGGAAGCGGGTAGGCCTTTGGGGCAGCGGCCAATAGCAGCTTTGCTCCTTCGCTTTCTGGGCTCAGAGG
CTGGGAAGGGGTGGGTCCGGGGGCGGGCTCAGGGGCGGGCTCAGGGGCGGGGCGGGCGCCCGAAGGTCCT
CCGGAGGCCCGGCATTCTGCACGCTTCAAAAGCGCACGTCTGCCGCGCTGTTCTCCTCTTCCTCATCTCC
GGGCCTTTCGACCTGCAGCCCAAGCTTCCACCATGGTGAGCAAGGGCGAGGAGCTGTTCACCGGGGTGGT
GCCCATCCTGGTCGAGCTGGACGGCGACGTAAACGGCCACAAGTTCAGCGTGTCCGGCGAGGGCGAGGGC
GATGCCACCTACGGCAAGCTGACCCTGAAGCTGATCTGCACCACCGGCAAGCTGCCCGTGCCCTGGCCCA
CCCTCGTGACCACCCTGGGCTACGGCCTGCAGTGCTTCGCCCGCTACCCCGACCACATGAAGCAGCACGA
CTTCTTCAAGTCCGCCATGCCCGAAGGCTACGTCCAGGAGCGCACCATCTTCTTCAAGGACGACGGCAAC
TACAAGACCCGCGCCGAGGTGAAGTTCGAGGGCGACACCCTGGTGAACCGCATCGAGCTGAAGGGCATCG
ACTTCAAGGAGGACGGCAACATCCTGGGGCACAAGCTGGAGTACAACTACAACAGCCACAACGTCTATAT
CACCGCCGACAAGCAGAAGAACGGCATCAAGGCCAACTTCAAGATCCGCCACAACATCGAGGACGGCGGC
GTGCAGCTCGCCGACCACTACCAGCAGAACACCCCCATCGGCGACGGCCCCGTGCTGCTGCCCGACAACC
ACTACCTGAGCTACCAGTCCGCCCTGAGCAAAGACCCCAACGAGAAGCGCGATCACATGGTCCTGCTGGA
GTTCGTGACCGCCGCCGGGATCACTCTCGGCATGGACGAGCTGTACAAGTAAGAATTGTTCAATTCCGCC
CCCCCCCCCTAACGTTACTGGCCGAAGCCGCTTGGAATAAGGCCGGTGTGCGTTTGTCTATATGTTATTT
TCCACCATATTGCCGTCTTTTGGCAATGTGAGGGCCCGGAAACCTGGCCCTGTCTTCTTGACGAGCATTC
CTAGGGGTCTTTCCCCTCTCGCCAAAGGAATGCAAGGTCTGTTGAATGTCGTGAAGGAAGCAGTTCCTCT
GGAAGCTTCTTGAAGACAAACAACGTCTGTAGCGACCCTTTGCAGGCAGCGGAACCCCCCACCTGGCGAC
AGGTGCCTCTGCGGCCAAAAGCCACGTGTATAAGATACACCTGCAAAGGCGGCACAACCCCAGTGCCACG
TTGTGAGTTGGATAGTTGTGGAAAGAGTCAAATGGCTCTCCTCAAGCGTATTCAACAAGGGGCTGAAGGA
TGCCCAGAAGGTACCCCATTGTATGGGATCTGATCTGGGGCCTCGGTGCACATGCTTTACATGTGTTTAG
TCGAGGTTAAAAAAACGTCTAGGCCCCCCGAACCACGGGGACGTGGTTTTCCTTTGAAAAACACGATGAT
AATATGGCCACAACCATGAGTAGACTGGACAAGAGCAAAGTCATAAACGGAGCTCTGGAATTACTCAATG
GTGTCGGTATCGAAGGCCTGACGACAAGGAAACTCGCTCAAAAGCTGGGAGTTGAGCAGCCTACCCTGTA
CTGGCACGTGAAGAACAAGCGGGCCCTGCTCGATGCCCTGCCAATCGAGATGCTGGACAGGCATCATACC
CACTTCTGCCCCCTGGAAGGCGAGTCATGGCAAGACTTTCTGCGGAACAACGCCAAGTCATACCGCTGTG
CTCTCCTCTCACATCGCGACGGGGCTAAAGTGCATCTCGGCACCCGCCCAACAGAGAAACAGTACGAAAC
CCTGGAAAATCAGCTCGCGTTCCTGTGTCAGCAAGGCTTCTCCCTGGAGAACGCACTGTACGCTCTGTCC
GCCGTGGGCCACTTTACACTGGGCTGCGTATTGGAGGAACAGGAGCATCAAGTAGCAAAAGAGGAAAGAG
AGACACCTACCACCGATTCTATGCCCCCACTTCTGAGACAAGCAATTGAGCTGTTCGACCGGCAGGGAGC
CGAACCTGCCTTCCTTTTCGGCCTGGAACTAATCATATGTGGCCTGGAGAAACAGCTAAAGTGCGAAAGC
GGCGGGCCGACCGACGCCCTTGACGATTTTGACTTAGACATGCTCCCAGCCGATGCCCTTGACGACTTTG
ACCTTGATATGCTGCCTGCTGACGCTCTTGACGATTTTGACCTTGACATGCTCCCCGGGTAATCCGGACT
CGACCTGCAGCCAAGCTTATCGATACCGTCGAGATATCAGTGGTCCAGGCTCTAGTTTTGACTCAACAAT
ATCACCAGCTGAAGCCTATAGAGTACGAGCCATAGATAAAATAAAAGATTTTATTTAGTCTCCAGAAAAA
GGGGGGAATGAAAGACCCCACCTGTAGGTTTGGCAAGCTAGCTTAAGTAACGCCATTTTGCAAGGCATGG
AAAAATACATAACTGAGAATAGAGAAGTTCAGATCAAGGTCAGGAACAGATGGAACAGGGTCGACCCTAG
AGAACCATCAGATGTTTCCAGGGTGCCCCAAGGACCTGAAATGACCCTGTGCCTTATTTGAACTAACCAA
TCAGTTCGCTTCTCGCTTCTGTTCGCGCGCTTCTGCTCCCCGAGCTCAATAAAAGAGCCCACAACCCCTC
ACTCGGGGCGCCAGTCCTCCGATTGACTGAGTCGCCCGGGTACCCGTGTATCCAATAAACCCTCTTGCAG
TTGCATCCGACTTGTGGTCTCGCTGTTCCTTGGGAGGGTCTCCTCTGAGTGATTGACTACCCGTCAGCGG
GGGTCTTTCATTTGGGGGCTCGTCCGGGATCGGGAGACCCCTGCCCAGGGACCACCGACCCACCACCGGG
AGGTAAGCTGGCTGCCTCGCGCGTTTCGGTGATGACGGTGAAAACCTCTGACACATGCAGCTCCCGGAGA
CGGTCACAGCTTGTCTGTAAGCGGATGCCGGGAGCAGACAAGCCCGTCAGGGCGCGTCAGCGGGTGTTGG
CGGGTGTCGGGGCGCAGCCATGACCCAGTCACGTAGCGATAGCGGAGTGTAGATCCGGCTGTGGAATGTG
TGTCAGTTAGGGTGTGGAAAGTCCCCAGGCTCCCCAGCAGGCAGAAGTATGCAAAGCATGCATCTCAATT
AGTCAGCAACCAGGTGTGGAAAGTCCCCAGGCTCCCCAGCAGGCAGAAGTATGCAAAGCATGCATCTCAA
TTAGTCAGCAACCATAGTCCCGCCCCTAACTCCGCCCATCCCGCCCCTAACTCCGCCCAGTTCCGCCCAT
TCTCCGCCCCATGGCTGACTAATTTTTTTTATTTATGCAGAGGCCGAGGCCGCCTCGGCCTCTGAGCTAT
TCCAGAAGTAGTGAGGAGGCTTTTTTGGAGGCCTAGGCTTTTGCAAAAAGCTTACTGGCTTAACTATGCG
GCATCAGAGCAGATTGTACTGAGAGTGCACCATATGCGGTGTGAAATACCGCACAGATGCGTAAGGAGAA
AATACCGCATCAGGCGCTCTTCCGCTTCCTCGCTCACTGACTCGCTGCGCTCGGTCGTTCGGCTGCGGCG
AGCGGTATCAGCTCACTCAAAGGCGGTAATACGGTTATCCACAGAATCAGGGGATAACGCAGGAAAGAAC
ATGTGAGCAAAAGGCCAGCAAAAGGCCAGGAACCGTAAAAAGGCCGCGTTGCTGGCGTTTTTCCATAGGC
TCCGCCCCCCTGACGAGCATCACAAAAATCGACGCTCAAGTCAGAGGTGGCGAAACCCGACAGGACTATA
AAGATACCAGGCGTTTCCCCCTGGAAGCTCCCTCGTGCGCTCTCCTGTTCCGACCCTGCCGCTTACCGGA
TACCTGTCCGCCTTTCTCCCTTCGGGAAGCGTGGCGCTTTCTCATAGCTCACGCTGTAGGTATCTCAGTT
CGGTGTAGGTCGTTCGCTCCAAGCTGGGCTGTGTGCACGAACCCCCCGTTCAGCCCGACCGCTGCGCCTT
ATCCGGTAACTATCGTCTTGAGTCCAACCCGGTAAGACACGACTTATCGCCACTGGCAGCAGCCACTGGT
AACAGGATTAGCAGAGCGAGGTATGTAGGCGGTGCTACAGAGTTCTTGAAGTGGTGGCCTAACTACGGCT
ACACTAGAAGGACAGTATTTGGTATCTGCGCTCTGCTGAAGCCAGTTACCTTCGGAAAAAGAGTTGGTAG
CTCTTGATCCGGCAAACAAACCACCGCTGGTAGCGGTGGTTTTTTTGTTTGCAAGCAGCAGATTACGCGC
AGAAAAAAAGGATCTCAAGAAGATCCTTTGATCTTTTCTACGGGGTCTGACGCTCAGTGGAACGAAAACT
CACGTTAAGGGATTTTGGTCATGAGATTATCAAAAAGGATCTTCACCTAGATCCTTTTAAATTAAAAATG
AAGTTTTAAATCAATCTAAAGTATATATGAGTAAACTTGGTCTGACAGTTACCAATGCTTAATCAGTGAG
GCACCTATCTCAGCGATCTGTCTATTTCGTTCATCCATAGTTGCCTGACTCCCCGTCGTGTAGATAACTA
CGATACGGGAGGGCTTACCATCTGGCCCCAGTGCTGCAATGATACCGCGAGACCCACGCTCACCGGCTCC
AGATTTATCAGCAATAAACCAGCCAGCCGGAAGGGCCGAGCGCAGAAGTGGTCCTGCAACTTTATCCGCC
TCCATCCAGTCTATTAATTGTTGCCGGGAAGCTAGAGTAAGTAGTTCGCCAGTTAATAGTTTGCGCAACG
TTGTTGCCATTGCTGCAGGCATCGTGGTGTCACGCTCGTCGTTTGGTATGGCTTCATTCAGCTCCGGTTC
CCAACGATCAAGGCGAGTTACATGATCCCCCATGTTGTGCAAAAAAGCGGTTAGCTCCTTCGGTCCTCCG
ATCGTTGTCAGAAGTAAGTTGGCCGCAGTGTTATCACTCATGGTTATGGCAGCACTGCATAATTCTCTTA
CTGTCATGCCATCCGTAAGATGCTTTTCTGTGACTGGTGAGTACTCAACCAAGTCATTCTGAGAATAGTG
TATGCGGCGACCGAGTTGCTCTTGCCCGGCGTCAACACGGGATAATACCGCGCCACATAGCAGAACTTTA
AAAGTGCTCATCATTGGAAAACGTTCTTCGGGGCGAAAACTCTCAAGGATCTTACCGCTGTTGAGATCCA
GTTCGATGTAACCCACTCGTGCACCCAACTGATCTTCAGCATCTTTTACTTTCACCAGCGTTTCTGGGTG
AGCAAAAACAGGAAGGCAAAATGCCGCAAAAAAGGGAATAAGGGCGACACGGAAATGTTGAATACTCATA
CTCTTCCTTTTTCAATATTATTGAAGCATTTATCAGGGTTATTGTCTCATGAGCGGATACATATTTGAAT
GTATTTAGAAAAATAAACAAATAGGGGTTCCGCGCACATTTCCCCGAAAAGTGCCACCTGACGTCTAAGA
AACCATTATTATCATGACATTAACCTATAAAAATAGGCGTATCACGAGGCCCTTTCGTCTTCAAGAATTA
GCTTGGCCATTGCATACGTTGTATCCATATCATAATATGTACATTTATATTGGCTCATGTCCAACATTAC
CGCCATGTTGACATTGATTATTGACTAGTTATTAATAGTAATCAATTACGGGGTCATTAGTTCATAGCCC
ATATATGGAGT
