>Addgene plasmid #27995 | TtRMPVIR | addgene partial sequence | sequence record 34527 | 27995 with dsRed-1N (5' GTACTGGAACTGGGGGGACAG 3')
TGGTCACCTTCAGCTTCACGGTGTTGTGGCCCTCGTAGGGGCGGCCCTCGCCCTCGCCCTCGATCTCGAA
CTCGTGGCCGTTCACGGTGCCCTCCATGCGCACCTTGAAGCGCATGAACTCGGTGATGACGTTCTCGGAG
GAGGCCATGGTGGATCCCCGGGTACCGAGCTCGAATTAATTCTCCAGGCGATCTGACGGTTCACTAAACG
AGCTCTGCTTATATAGGCCTCCCACCGTACACGCCTACCTCGACATACGTTCTCTATCACTGATAGGGAG
TAAACTCGACATACGTTCTCTATCACTGATAGGGATAAACTCGACATACGTTCTCTATCACTGATAGGGA
GTAAACTCGACATACGTTCTCTATCACTGATAGGGAGTAAACTCGACATACGTTCTCTATCACTGATAGG
GAGTAAACTCGACATCGTTCTCTATCACTGATAGGGAGTAAACTCGACATACGTTCTCTATCACTGATAG
GGAGTAAACTCGACGGTATCGATCCCCCAGATCTTCAATTCCGGCGCCTAGAGAAGGAGTGAGGGCTGGA
TAAAGGGAGGATCGAGGCGGGGTCGAACGAGGAGGTTCAAGGGGGAGAGACGGGGCGGATGGAGGAAGAG
GAGGCGGAGGCTTA
