>Addgene plasmid #27995 | TtRMPVIR | addgene partial sequence | sequence record 34528 | 27995 with IRES-F (5' TGGCTCTCCTCAAGCGTATT 3')
GTACCCCATTGTATGGGATCTGATCTGGGGCCTCGGTGCACATGCTTTACATGTGTTTAGTCGAGGTTAA
AAAAACGTCTAGGCCCCCCGAACCACGGGGACGTGGTTTTCCTTTGAAAAACACGATGATAATATGGCCA
CAACCATGAGTAGACTGGACAAGAGCAAAGTCATAAACGGAGCTCTGGAATTACTCAATGGTGTCGGTAT
CGAAGGCCTGACGACAAGGAAACTCGCTCAAAAGCTGGGAGTTGAGCAGCCTACCCTGTACTGGCACGTG
AAGAACAAGCGGGCCCTGCTCGATGCCCTGCCAATCGAGATGCTGGACAGGCATCATACCCACTTCTGCC
CCCTGGAAGGCGAGTCATGGCAAGACTTTCTGCGGAACAACGCCAAGTCATACCGCTGTGCTCTCCTCTC
ACATCGCGACGGGGCTAAAGTGCATCTCGGCACCCGCCCAACAGAGAAACAGTACGAAACCCTGGAAAAT
CAGCTCGCGTTCCTGTGTCAGCAAGGCTTCTCCCTGGAGAACGCACTGTACGCTCTGTCCGCCGTGGGCC
ACTTTACACTGGGCTGCGTATTGGAGGAACAGGAGCATCAAGTAGCAAAAGAGGAAAGAGAGACACCTAC
CACCGATTCTATGCCCCCACTTCTGAGACAAGCAATTGAGCTGTTCGACCGGCAGGGAGCCGAACCTGCC
TTCCTTTTCGGCCTGGAACTAATCATATGTGGCCTGGAGAAACAGCTAAAGTGCGAAAGCGGCGGGCCGA
CCGACGCCCTTGACGATTTTGACTTAGACATGCTCCCAGCCGATGCCCTTGACGACTTTGACCTTGA
