>Addgene plasmid #27995 | TtRMPVIR | addgene partial sequence | sequence record 34529 | 27995 with EGFP-C
GAGCTGTACAAGTAAGAATTGTTCAATTCCGCCCCCCCCCCCTAACGTTACTGGCCGAAGCCGCTTGGAA
TAAGGCCGGTGTGCGTTTGTCTATATGTTATTTTCCACCATATTGCCGTCTTTTGGCAATGTGAGGGCCC
GGAAACCTGGCCCTGTCTTCTTGACGAGCATTCCTAGGGGTCTTTCCCCTCTCGCCAAAGGAATGCAAGG
TCTGTTGAATGTCGTGAAGGAAGCAGTTCCTCTGGAAGCTTCTTGAAAACAAACAACGTCTGTAGCGACC
CTTTGCAGGCAGCGGAACCCCCCACCTGGCGACAGGTGCCTCTGCGGCCAAAAGCCACGTGTATAAAATA
CACCTGCAAAGGCGGCACAACCCCAGTGCCACGTTGTGAGTTGGATAGTTGTGGAAAGAGTCAAATGGCT
CTCCTCAAGCGTATTCAACAAGGGGCTGAAGGATGCCCAGAAGGTACCCCATTGTATGGGATCTGATCTG
GGGCCTCGGTGCACATGCTTTACATGTGTTTAGTC
