>Addgene plasmid #27995 | TtRMPVIR | addgene partial sequence | sequence record 34530 | 27995 with dsRed-1C (5' AGCTGGACATCACCTCCCACAACG 3')
CCGAGGGCCGCCACCACCTGTTCCTGTAGCGGCCAGCTAAGCCTCGACTAGGGATAACAGGGTAATTGTT
TGAATGAGGCTTCAGTACTTTACAGAATCGTTGCCTGCACATCTTGGAAACACTTGCTGGGATTACTTCT
TCAGGTTAACCCAACAGAAGGCTCGAGAAGGTATATTGCTGTTGACAGTGAGCGCAGGAATTATAATGCT
TATCTATAGTGAAGCCACAGATGTATAGATAAGCATTATAATTCCTATGCCTACTGCCTCGGAATTCAAG
GGGCTACTTTAGGAGCAATTATCTTGTTTACTAAAACTGAATACCTTGCTATCTCTTTGATACATTTTTA
CAAAGCTGAATTAAAATGGTATAAATTAAATCACTTTTTTCAATTCTAGCAATTCTACCGGGTAGGGGAG
GCGCTTTTCCCAAGGCAGTCTGGAGCATGCGCTTTAGCAGCCCCGCTGGGCACTTGGCGCTACACAAGTG
GCCTCTGGCCTCGCACACATTCCACATCCACCGGTAGGCGCCAACCGGCTCCGTTCTTTGGTGGCCCCTT
CGCGCCACCTTCTACTCCTCCCCTAGTCAGGAAGTTCCCCCCCGCCCCGCAGCTCGCGTCGTGCAGGACG
TGACAAATGGAAGTAGCACGTCTCACTAGTCTCGTGCAGATGGACAGCACCGCTGAGCAATGGAAGCGGG
TAGGCCTTTGGGGCAGCGGCCAATAGCAGCTTTGCTCCTTCGCTTTCTGGGCTCA
