>Addgene plasmid #27995 | TtRMPVIR | addgene partial sequence | sequence record 125401 | Harper-mscv 5'-CAGCCCTCACTCCTTCTCTAGG-3'
GGGGGATCGATACCGTCGAGTTTACTCCCTATCAGTGATAGAGAACGTATGTCGAGTTTACTCCCTATCA
GTGATAGAGAACGATGTCGAGTTTACTCCCTATCAGTGATAGAGAACGTATGTCGAGTTTACTCCCTATC
AGTGATAGAGAACGTATGTCGAGTTTACTCCCTATCAGTGATAGAGAACGTATGTCGAGTTTATCCCTAT
CAGTGATAGAGAACGTATGTCGAGTTTACTCCCTATCAGTGATAGAGAACGTATGTCGAGGTAGGCGTGT
ACGGTGGGAGGCCTATATAAGCAGAGCTCGTTTAGTGAACCGTCAGATCGCCTGGAGAATTAATTCGAGC
TCGGTACCCGGGGATCCACCATGGCCTCCTCCGAGAACGTCATCACCGAGTTCATGCGCTTCAAGGTGCG
CATGGAGGGCACCGTGAACGGCCACGAGTTCGAGATCGAGGGCGAGGGCGAGGGCCGCCCCTACGAGGGC
CACAACACCGTGAAGCTGAAGGTGACCAAGGGCGGCCCCCTGCCCTTCGCCTGGGACATCCTGTCCCCCC
AGTTCCAGTACGGCTCCAAGGTGTACGTGAAGCACCCCGCCGACATCCCCGACTACAAGAAGCTGTCCTT
CCCCGAGGGCTTCAAGTGGGAGCGCGTGATGAACTTCGAGGACGGCGGCGTGGCGACCGTGACCCAGGAC
TCCTCCCTGCAGGACGGCTGCTTCATCTACAAGGTGAAGTTCATCGGCGTGAACTTCCCCTCCGACGGCC
CCGTGATGCAGAAGAAGACCATGGGCTGGGAGGCCTCCACCGAGCGCCTGTACCCCCGCGACGGCGTGCT
GAAGGGCGAGACCCACAAGGCCCTGAAGCTGAAGGACGGCGGCCACTACCTGGTGGAGTTCAAGTCCATC
TACATGGCCAAGAAGCCCGTGCAGCTGCCCGGCTACTACTACGTGGACGCCAAGCTGGACATCACCTCCC
ACAACGAGGACTACACCATCGTGGAGCAGTACGAGCGCACCGAGGGCCGCCACCACCTGTTCCTGTAGCG
G
