>Addgene plasmid #27995 | TtRMPVIR | addgene partial sequence | sequence record 125403 | C-ter-GFP 5'-CTCCTCGCCCTTGCTCAC-3'
GCTGCAGGTCGAAAGGCCCGGAGATGAGGAAGAGGAGAACAGCGCGGCAGACGTGCGCTTTTGAAGCGTG
CAGAATGCCGGGCCTCCGGAGGACCTTCGGGCGCCCGCCCCGCCCCTGAGCCCGCCCCTGAGCCCGCCCC
CGGACCCACCCCTTCCCAGCCTCTGAGCCCAGAAAGCGAAGGAGCAAAGCTGCTATTGGCCGCTGCCCCA
AAGGCCTACCCGCTTCCATTGCTCAGCGGTGCTGTCCATCTGCACGAGACTAGTGAGACGTGCTACTTCC
ATTTGTCACGTCCTGCACGACGCGAGCTGCGGGGCGGGGGGGAACTTCCTGACTAGGGGAGGAGTAGAAG
GTGGCGCGAAGGGGCCACCAAAGAACGGAGCCGGTTGGCGCCTACCGGTGGATGTGGAATGTGTGCGAGG
CCAGAGGCCACTTGTGTAGCGCCAAGTGCCCAGCGGGGCTGCTAAAGCGCATGCTCCAGACTGCCTTGGG
AAAAGCGCCTCCCCTACCCGGTAGAATTGCTAGAATTGAAAAAAGTGATTTAATTTATACCATTTTAATT
CAGCTTTGTAAAAATGTATCAAAGAGATAGCAAGGTATTCAGTTTTAGTAAACAAGATAATTGCTCCTAA
AGTAGCCCCTTGAATTCCGAGGCAGTAGGCATAGGAATTATAATGCTTATCTATACATCTGTGGCTTCAC
TATAGATAAGCATTATAATTCCTGCGCTCACTGTCAACAGCAATATACCTTCTCGAGCCTTCTGTTGGGT
TAACCTGAAGAAGTAATCCCAGCAAGTGTTTCCAAGATGTGCAGGCAACGATTCTGTAAAGTACTGAAGC
CTCATTCAAACAATTACCCTGTTATCCCTAGTCGAGGCTTAGCTGGCCGCTACAGGAACAGGTGGTGGCG
GCCCTCGGTGCGCTCGTACTGCTCCACGATGGTGTAGTCCTCGTTGTGGG
