>Addgene plasmid #27995 | TtRMPVIR | addgene partial sequence | sequence record 125406 | mPGK-F 5'-cattctgcacgcttcaaaag-3'
GCTGTTCTCCTCTTCCTCATCTCCGGGCCTTTCGACCTGCAGCCCAAGCTTCCACCATGGTGAGCAAGGG
CGAGGAGCTGTTCACCGGGGTGGTGCCCATCCTGGTCGAGCTGGACGGCGACGTAAACGGCCACAAGTTC
AGCGTGTCCGGCGAGGGCGAGGGCGATGCCACCTACGGCAAGCTGACCCTGAAGCTGATCTGCACCACCG
GCAAGCTGCCCGTGCCCTGGCCCACCCTCGTGACCACCCTGGGCTACGGCCTGCAGTGCTTCGCCCGCTA
CCCCGACCACATGAAGCAGCACGACTTCTTCAAGTCCGCCATGCCCGAAGGCTACGTCCAGGAGCGCACC
ATCTTCTTCAAGGACGACGGCAACTACAAGACCCGCGCCGAGGTGAAGTTCGAGGGCGACACCCTGGTGA
ACCGCATCGAGCTGAAGGGCATCGACTTCAAGGAGGACGGCAACATCCTGGGGCACAAGCTGGAGTACAA
CTACAACAGCCACAACGTCTATATCACCGCCGACAAGCAGAAGAACGGCATCAAGGCCAACTTCAAGATC
CGCCACAACATCGAGGACGGCGGCGTGCAGCTCGCCGACCACTACCAGCAGAACACCCCCATCGGCGACG
GCCCCGTGCTGCTGCCCGACAACCACTACCTGAGCTACCAGTCCGCCCTGAGCAAAGACCCCAACGAGAA
GCGCGATCACATGGTCCTGCTGGAGTTCGTGACCGCCGCCGGGATCACTCTCGGCATGGACGAGCTGTAC
AAGTAAGAATTGTTCAATTCCGCCCCCCCCCCCTAACGTTACTGGCCGAAGCCGCTTGGAATAAGGCCGG
TGTGCGTTTGTCTATATGTTATTTTCCACCATATTGCCGTCTTTTGGCAATGTGAGGGCCCGGAAACCTG
GCCCTGTCTTCTTGACGAGCATTCCTAGGG
